>Addgene plasmid #162991 | pAT9752-BEAR-mScarlet | addgene full sequence | sequence record 324078 | Addgene NGS Result
TAGTTATTAATAGTAATCAATTACGGGGTCATTAGTTCATAGCCCATATATGGAGTTCCGCGTTACATAA
CTTACGGTAAATGGCCCGCCTGGCTGACCGCCCAACGACCCCCGCCCATTGACGTCAATAATGACGTATG
TTCCCATAGTAACGCCAATAGGGACTTTCCATTGACGTCAATGGGTGGAGTATTTACGGTAAACTGCCCA
CTTGGCAGTACATCAAGTGTATCATATGCCAAGTACGCCCCCTATTGACGTCAATGACGGTAAATGGCCC
GCCTGGCATTATGCCCAGTACATGACCTTATGGGACTTTCCTACTTGGCAGTACATCTACGTATTAGTCA
TCGCTATTACCATGGTGATGCGGTTTTGGCAGTACATCAATGGGCGTGGATAGCGGTTTGACTCACGGGG
ATTTCCAAGTCTCCACCCCATTGACGTCAATGGGAGTTTGTTTTGGCACCAAAATCAACGGGACTTTCCA
AAATGTCGTAACAACTCCGCCCCATTGACGCAAATGGGCGGTAGGCGTGTACGGTGGGAGGTCTATATAA
GCAGAGCTGGTTTAGTGAACCGTCAGATCCGCTAGCGCTACCGGTCGCCACCATGGTGAGCAAGGGCGAG
GCAGTGATCAAGGAGTTCATGCGGTTCAAGGTGCACATGGAGGGCTCCATGAACGGCCACGAGTTCGAGA
TCGAGGGCGAGGGCGAGGGCCGCCCCTACGAGGGCACCCAGACCGCCAAGCTGAAGGTGACCAAGGGTGG
CCCCCTGCCCTTCTCCTGGGACATCCTGTCCCCTCAGTTCATGTACGGCTCCAGGGCCTTCACCAAGCAC
CCCGCCGACATCCCCGACTACTATAAGCAGTCCTTCCCCGAGGGCTTCAAGTGGGAGCGCGTGATGAACT
TCGAGGACGGCGGCGCCGTGACCGTGACGCAGACAAGTGCATAGACTGCGGGTTGATTTTTTAGTTAAAA
TATGGGAAAGTTTAAAAGAAGGAATGATGAATAAACTATACAACCACTTTAAATATGTGTTGGTCCCCTT
TAAGTCAGCAAGCAGATATATCAGATATGGCAGCTAACTTAAGGAGTCCCCGTGGATACTGGATGAATAG
CCCCCAATTCCACCAATGCAAGAACCAACAGTCTATTTGGTCTTGATTAGGACAGTAAACTTCCTGCACA
CCATAGTCTGTGCACTAAACAGGAGTAAAACACCCTTAAGGCATCTCTTACATTGGCTGCATTAAAGTGT
GTCACTTAATGACATCCGTGATATCAGGGATAGTTTGACATTGGACATACAGTTCTCTCTCAGTGATTGT
CACCTGCTTATATAGTACGAGGACCCATATGTGGTCAATCACTTTCTTGTTGCCACTCCATGCCAGGGAA
GACATAGTTACAATGAGTTATAATTATAAAAGCTCAGCCTTGCATGAGGATATAAAATACATTTGCCATA
CCTCTACATATGCCTTAGTTGCTTTTAAGCTTTGTTTGGAATTGCAAAGGCCAACTTCCTAAACACAGTT
TCAAAGTATTCTTTTGTCACACCTTTCCACTGGATACTTGTATTGTCTGCAGGAAGAGGCCACCCTGCCT
ATGCTTCTCCTTAGGGCCTCGTTCTGCAGAGTCAGCATAAACTCCCAGTCTGCTCAACCAATTCTGTCTG
ATTAGGGCCATATCTCCTTACCATGAGTTGATTTTTGTTTCTTTTTTGAGCAGGACACCTCCCTGGAGGA
CGGCACCCTGATCTACAAGGTGAAGCTCCGCGGCACCAACTTCCCTCCTGACGGCCCCGTAATGCAGAAG
AAGACAATGGGCTGGGAAGCGTCCACCGAGCGGTTGTACCCCGAGGACGGCGTGCTGAAGGGCGACATTA
AGATGGCCCTGCGCCTGAAGGACGGCGGCCGCTACCTGGCGGACTTCAAGACCACCTACAAGGCCAAGAA
GCCCGTGCAGATGCCCGGCGCCTACAACGTCGACCGCAAGTTGGACATCACCTCCCACAACGAGGACTAC
ACCGTGGTGGAACAGTACGAACGCTCCGAGGGCCGCCACTCCACCGGCGGCATGGACGAGCTGTACAAGT
CCGGACTCAGATCTCGAGCTCAAGCTTCGAATTCTGCAGTCGACGGTACCGCGGGCCCGGGATCCACCGG
ATCTAGATAACTGATCATAATCAGCCATACCACATTTGTAGAGGTTTTACTTGCTTTAAAAAACCTCCCA
CACCTCCCCCTGAACCTGAAACATAAAATGAATGCAATTGTTGTTGTTAACTTGTTTATTGCAGCTTATA
ATGGTTACAAATAAAGCAATAGCATCACAAATTTCACAAATAAAGCATTTTTTTCACTGCATTCTAGTTG
TGGTTTGTCCAAACTCATCAATGTATCTTAACGCGTAAATTGTAAGCGTTAATATTTTGTTAAAATTCGC
GTTAAATTTTTGTTAAATCAGCTCATTTTTTAACCAATAGGCCGAAATCGGCAAAATCCCTTATAAATCA
AAAGAATAGACCGAGATAGGGT
[37 nt withheld, positions 2543-2579]
AAAGAACGTGGACTCCAACGTCAAAGG
[49 nt withheld, positions 2607-2655]
T
[91 nt withheld, positions 2657-2747]
G
[124 nt withheld, positions 2749-2872]
CAGGTGGCACTTTTCGGGGAAATGTGCGCGGAACCCCTATTTGTTTATTTTTCTAAATACATTCAAATAT
GTATCCGCTCATGAGACAATAACCCTGATAAATGCTTCAATAATATTGAAAAAGGAAGAGTCCTGAGGCG
GAAAGAACCAGCTGTGGAATGTGTGTCAGTTAGGGTGTGGAAAGTCCCCAGGCTCCCCAGCAGGCAGAAG
TATGCAAAGCATGCATCTCAATTAGTCAGCAACCAGGTGTGGAAAGTCCCCAGGCTCCCCAGCAGGCAGA
AGTATGCAAAGCATGCATCTCAATTAGTCAGCAACCATAGTCCCGCCCCTAACTCCGCCCATCCCGCCCC
TAACTCCGCCCAGTTCCGCCCATTCTCCGCCCCATGGCTGACTAATTTTTTTTATTTATGCAGAGGCCGA
GGCCGCCTCGGCCTCTGAGCTATTCCAGAAGTAGTGAGGAGGCTTTTTTGGAGGCCTAGGCTTTTGCAAA
GATCGATCAAGAGACAGGATGAGGATCGTTTCGCATGATTGAACAAGATGGATTGCACGCAGGTTCTCCG
GCCGCTTGGGTGGAGAGGCTATTCGGCTATGACTGGGCACAACAGACAATCGGCTGCTCTGATGCCGCCG
TGTTCCGGCTGTCAGCGCAGGGGCGCCCGGTTCTTTTTGTCAAGACCGACCTGTCCGGTGCCCTGAATGA
ACTGCAAGACGAGGCAGCGCGGCTATCGTGGCTGGCCACGACGGGCGTTCCTTGCGCAGCTGTGCTCGAC
GTTGTCACTGAAGCGGGAAGGGACTGGCTGCTATTGGGCGAAGTGCCGGGGCAGGATCTCCTGTCATCTC
ACCTTGCTCCTGCCGAGAAAGTATCCATCATGGCTGATGCAATGCGGCGGCTGCATACGCTTGATCCGGC
TACCTGCCCATTCGACCACCAAGCGAAACATCGCATCGAGCGAGCACGTACTCGGATGGAAGCCGGTCTT
GTCGATCAGGATGATCTGGACGAAGAGCATCAGGGGCTCGCGCCAGCCGAACTGTTCGCCAGGCTCAAGG
CGAGCATGCCCGACGGCGAGGATCTCGTCGTGACCCATGGCGATGCCTGCTTGCCGAATATCATGGTGGA
AAATGGCCGCTTTTCTGGATTCATCGACTGTGGCCGGCTGGGTGTGGCGGACCGCTATCAGGACATAGCG
TTGGCTACCCGTGATATTGCTGAAGAGCTTGGCGGCGAATGGGCTGACCGCTTCCTCGTGCTTTACGGTA
TCGCCGCTCCCGATTCGCAGCGCATCGCCTTCTATCGCCTTCTTGACGAGTTCTTCTGAGCGGGACTCTG
GGGTTCGAAATGACCGACCAAGCGACGCCCAACCTGCCATCACGAGATTTCGATTCCACCGCCGCCTTCT
ATGAAAGGTTGGGCTTCGGAATCGTTTTCCGGGACGCCGGCTGGATGATCCTCCAGCGCGGGGATCTCAT
GCTGGAGTTCTTCGCCCACCCTAGGGGGAGGCTAACTGAAACACGGAAGGAGACAATACCGGAAGGAACC
CGCGCTATGACGGCAATAAAAAGACAGAATAAAACGCACGGTGTTGGGTCGTTTGTTCATAAACGCGGGG
TTCGGTCCCAGGGCTGGCACTCTGTCGATACCCCACCGAGACCCCATTGGGGCCAATACGCCCGCGTTTC
TTCCTTTTCCCCACCCCACCCCCCAAGTTCGGGTGAAGGCCCAGGGCTCGCAGCCAACGTCGGGGCGGCA
GGCCCTGCCATAGCCTCAGGTTACTCATATATACTTTAGATTGATTTAAAACTTCATTTTTAATTTAAAA
GGATCTAGGTGAAGATCCTTTTTGATAATCTCATGACCAAAATCCCTTAACGTGAGTTTTCGTTCCACTG
AGCGTCAGACCCCGTAGAAAAGATCAAAGGATCTTCTTGAGATCCTTTTTTTCTGCGCGTAATCTGCTGC
TTGCAAACAAAAAAACCACCGCTACCAGCGGTGGTTTGTTTGCCGGATCAAGAGCTACCAACTCTTTTTC
CGAAGGTAACTGGCTTCAGCAGAGCGCAGATACCAAATACTGTTCTTCTAGTGTAGCCGTAGTTAGGCCA
CCACTTCAAGAACTCTGTAGCACCGCCTACATACCTCGCTCTGCTAATCCTGTTACCAGTGGCTGCTGCC
AGTGGCGATAAGTCGTGTCTTACCGGGTTGGACTCAAGACGATAGTTACCGGATAAGGCGCAGCGGTCGG
GCTGAACGGGGGGTTCGTGCACACAGCCCAGCTTGGAGCGAACGACCTACACCGAACTGAGATACCTACA
GCGTGAGCTATGAGAAAGCGCCACGCTTCCCGAAGGGAGAAAGGCGGACAGGTATCCGGTAAGCGGCAGG
GTCGGAACAGGAGAGCGCACGAGGGAGCTTCCAGGGGGAAACGCCTGGTATCTTTATAGTCCTGTCGGGT
TTCGCCACCTCTGACTTGAGCGTCGATTTTTGTGATGCTCGTCAGGGGGGCGGAGCCTATGGAAAAACGC
CAGCAACGCGGCCTTTTTACGGTTCCTGGCCTTTTGCTGGCCTTTTGCTCACATGTTCTTTCCTGCGTTA
TCCCCTGATTCTGTGGATAACCGTATTACCGCCATGCAT
Features (pLannotate 1.2.2; 15 found; start..end, strand, type, name):
     61..364     +  enhancer       CMV enhancer: human cytomegalovirus immediate early enhancer
    365..568     +  promoter       CMV promoter: human cytomegalovirus (CMV) immediate early promoter
    613..942     +  CDS            mScarlet (fragment): mScarlet is a basic (constitutively fluorescent) red fluorescent protein published in 2016, derived from synthetic construct. It has moderate acid sensitivity.
   1731..2099    +  CDS            mScarlet (fragment): mScarlet is a basic (constitutively fluorescent) red fluorescent protein published in 2016, derived from synthetic construct. It has moderate acid sensitivity.
   2100..2165    +  misc_feature   MCS: multiple cloning site
   2182..2266    +  CDS            large T antigen (fragment): large T antigen from SV40 (simian virus 40)
   2289..2410    +  polyA_signal   SV40 poly(A) signal: SV40 polyadenylation signal
   2444..2872    -  rep_origin     f1 ori (sequence partly withheld): f1 bacteriophage origin of replication; arrow indicates direction of (+) strand synthesis
   2899..3003    +  promoter       AmpR promoter: bla
   3005..3362    +  promoter       SV40 promoter: SV40 enhancer and early promoter
   3397..4191    +  CDS            NeoR/KanR: aminoglycoside phosphotransferase from Tn5; aph(3')-II (or nptII); confers resistance to neomycin, kanamycin, and G418 (Geneticin®)
   4212..4364    +  CDS            ble (fragment): BLE_KLEPN - Experimental evidence at protein level: Swiss-Prot protein existence level 1. Binding protein with a strong affinity to the bleomycin family of antibiotics. Binds to CL990; an antimitotic-antibiotic compound. From Klebsiella pneumoniae.
   4423..4470    +  polyA_signal   HSV TK poly(A) signal: herpes simplex virus thymidine kinase polyadenylation signal (Cole and Stacy, 1985)
   4561..4577    -  polyA_signal   bGH poly(A) signal (fragment): bovine growth hormone polyadenylation signal
   4799..5387    +  rep_origin     ori: high-copy-number ColE1/pMB1/pBR322/pUC origin of replication
