[The description below was written by a language model from this plasmid's Addgene catalogue record and pLannotate feature annotations shown in this document.]
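Description:
pAT9752-BEAR-mScarlet is a mammalian expression plasmid built on the pEGFP-C1 backbone that serves as the fluorescent target (reporter) plasmid of the BEAR base-editor assay. It is propagated in E. coli from a high-copy ColE1/pUC-type origin and also carries an f1 phage origin. A single Tn5 NeoR/KanR gene (aminoglycoside phosphotransferase) sits behind tandem bacterial (AmpR/bla) and SV40 early promoters and is followed by the HSV TK polyadenylation signal. It therefore gives kanamycin resistance in bacteria and G418 selectability in mammalian cells. Short annotated fragments of ble, SV40 large T antigen and a bGH poly(A) signal appear to be backbone remnants rather than functional elements.

The payload is driven by the human CMV immediate-early enhancer and promoter and terminated by the SV40 poly(A) signal, with the backbone's multiple cloning site retained downstream of the coding sequence. The red fluorescent protein mScarlet is split into two coding fragments between amino acids 110 and 111 by an intervening intron, seen in the feature table as an unannotated gap of roughly 800 nt between the two mScarlet fragments. The 5' splice site of this intron has been deliberately disrupted, so the pre-mRNA should not be spliced correctly and no functional mScarlet should be made. The apparent logic is that a base editor directed to the mutated splice donor can restore the functional site, allowing intron removal, joining of the two halves and red fluorescence. This would give a gain-of-signal readout of editing in transfected cells. The record does not specify the exact mutation, the origin of the intron, or the guide RNA target. The associated publication used the assay to compare the mismatch tolerance of adenine and cytosine base editors built with increased-fidelity nuclease variants.
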