Addgene plasmid #162991: pAT9752-BEAR-mScarlet
Purpose: BEAR target plasmid with split mScarlet and disrupted 5' splice site
Depositing lab: Ervin Welker. Depositing organization: HUN-REN Research Centre for Natural Sciences. Publication: BEAR reveals that increased fidelity variants can successfully reduce the mismatch tolerance of adenine but not cytosine base editors. Talas A, Simon DA, Kulcsar PI, Varga E, Krausz SL, Welker E. Nat Commun. 2021 Nov 3;12(1):6353. doi: 10.1038/s41467-021-26461-y. PubMed 34732717.
Backbone
  Vector backbone: pEGFP-C1
  Vector type: Mammalian Expression, CRISPR
  Selectable markers: Neomycin (select with G418)
Growth in bacteria
  Bacterial resistance: Kanamycin, 50 μg/mL
  Growth temperature: 37°C
  Growth strain: NEB Stable
  Copy number: High Copy
Gene/Insert
  Gene/Insert name: mScarlet split with an intron between amino acids 110-111
  Species: Synthetic
  Mutation: disrupted 5' splice site
  Promoter: CMV
  Cloning method: Gibson Cloning
  Sequencing primers: 5′ TAGGCGTGTACGGTGGG; 3′ CCTCTACAAATGTGGTATGG
Terms and licenses: Academic/Nonprofit Terms; Industry Terms: Not Available to Industry
How to cite: pAT9752-BEAR-mScarlet was a gift from Ervin Welker (Addgene plasmid # 162991 ; http://n2t.net/addgene:162991 ; RRID:Addgene_162991)
